>Addgene plasmid #45109 | pKG209 | depositor full sequence | sequence record 62604 | pKG209 sequence 8645 bps
CTGCAGCCTGAATATGGGCCAAACAGGATATCTGTGGTAAGCAGTTCCTGCCCCGGCTCAGGGCCAAGAA
CAGATGGAACAGCTGAATATGGGCCAAACAGGATATCTGTGGTAAGCAGTTCCTGCCCCGGCTCAGGGCC
AAGAACAGATGGTCCCCAGATGCGGTCCAGCCCTCAGCAGTTTCTAGAGAACCATCAGATGTTTCCAGGG
TGCCCCAAGGACCTGAAATGACCCTGTGCCTTATTTGAACTAACCAATCAGTTCGCTTCTCGCTTCTGTT
CGCGCGCTTCTGCTCCCCGAGCTCAATAAAAGAGCCCACAACCCCTCACTCGGGGCGCCAGTCCTCCGAT
TGACTGAGTCGCCCGGGTACCCGTGTATCCAATAAACCCTCTTGCAGTTGCATCCGACTTGTGGTCTCGC
TGTTCCTTGGGAGGGTCTCCTCTGAGTGATTGACTACCCGTCAGCGGGGGTCTTTCATTTGGGGGCTCGT
CCGGGATCGGGAGACCCCTGCCCAGGGACCACCGACCCACCACCGGGAGGTAAGCTGGCCAGCAACTTAT
CTGTGTCTGTCCGATTGTCTAGTGTCTATGACTGATTTTATGCGCCTGCGTCGGTACTAGTTAGCTAACT
AGCTCTGTATCTGGCGGACCCGTGGTGGAACTGACGAGTTCTGAACACCCGGCCGCAACCCTGGGAGACG
TCCCAGGGACTTTGGGGGCCGTTTTTGTGGCCCGACCTGAGGAAGGGAGTCGATGTGGAATCCGACCCCG
TCAGGATATGTGGTTCTGGTAGGAGACGAGAACCTAAAACAGTTCCCGCCTCCGTCTGAATTTTTGCTTT
CGGTTTGGAACCGAAGCCGCGCGTCTTGTCTGCTGCAGCATCGTTCTGTGTTGTCTCTGTCTGACTGTGT
TTCTGTATTTGTCTGAAAATTAGGGCCAGACTGTTACCACTCCCTTAAGTTTGACCTTAGATCACTGGAA
AGATGTCGAGCGGCTCGCTCACAACCAGTCGGTAGATGTCAAGAAGAGACGTTGGGTTACCTTCTGCTCT
GCAGAATGGCCAACCTTTAACGTCGGATGGCCGCGAGACGGCACCTTTAACCGAGACCTCATCACCCAGG
TTAAGATCAAGGTCTTTTCACCTGGCCCGCATGGACACCCAGACCAGGTCCCCTACATCGTGACCTGGGA
AGCCTTGGCTTTTGACCCCCCTCCCTGGGTCAAGCCCTTTGTACACCCTAAGCCTCCGCCTCCTCTTCTT
CCATCCGCGCCGTCTCTCCCCCTTGAACCTCCTCTTTCGACCCCGCCTCAATCCTCCCTTTATCCAGCCC
TCACTCCTTCTCTAGGCGCCGGCCGGATCCCAGTGTGGTGGTACGCTACCGGTCGCCACCATGGTGAGCA
AGGGCGAGGAGCTGTTCACCGGGGTGGTGCCCATCCTGGTCGAGCTGGACGGCGACGTAAACGGCCACAA
GTTCAGCGTGTCCGGCGAGGGCGAGGGCGATGCCACCTACGGCAAGCTGACCCTGAAGTTCATCTGCACC
ACCGGCAAGCTGCCCGTGCCCTGGCCCACCCTCGTGACCACCCTGACCTACGGCGTGCAGTGCTTCAGCC
GCTACCCCGACCACATGAAGCAGCACGACTTCTTCAAGTCCGCCATGCCCGAAGGCTACGTCCAGGAGCG
CACCATCTTCTTCAAGGACGACGGCAACTACAAGACCCGCGCCGAGGTGAAGTTCGAGGGCGACACCCTG
GTGAACCGCATCGAGCTGAAGGGCATCGACTTCAAGGAGGACGGCAACATCCTGGGGCACAAGCTGGAGT
ACAACTACAACAGCCACAACGTCTATATCATGGCCGACAAGCAGAAGAACGGCATCAAGGTGAACTTCAA
GATCCGCCACAACATCGAGGACGGCAGCGTGCAGCTCGCCGACCACTACCAGCAGAACACCCCCATCGGC
GACGGCCCCGTGCTGCTGCCCGACAACCACTACCTGAGCACCCAGTCCGCCCTGAGCAAAGACCCCAACG
AGAAGCGCGATCACATGGTCCTGCTGGAGTTCGTGACCGCCGCCGGGATCACTCTCGGCATGGACGAGCT
GTACAAGTCCGGAGGGGATCGGTGGAGCTCCACCGGTGGCGGCCGCTCTAGAGAGAATCTTTATTTTCAG
GGCGCCGCCAAATTCAAAGAAACCGCTGCTGCTAAATTCGAACGCCAGCACATGGACAGCGGAGGTGGAG
GTACTAGTCTCGAGATGGCAGACCACAACCCTGACAGCGATTCTACACCTCGTACACTGCTGCGTCGTGT
GCTGGATACTGCTGATCCTCGTACTCCTCGTCGTCCTCGTAGCGCTCGTGCTGGTGCTCGCCGTGCCCTG
CTGGAAACAGCCTCTCCTCGTAAACTGAGTGGCCAGACCCGTACTATTGCCCGTGGGCGTTCACATGGAG
CCCGCTCGGTCGGTCGTAGTGCTCACATTCAAGCCTCGGGACACCTGGAAGAACAAACCCCTCGTACCCT
GCTGAAAAACATCCTGCTGACTGCCCCTGAAAGCTCTATTCTGATGCCGGAAAGCGTCGTTAAACCGGTT
CCTGCTCCTCAAGCCGTTCAACCTTCTCGTCAAGAGTCCTCCTGTGGATCTCTGGAGCTGCAACTGCCTG
AACTGGAGCCTCCTACAACACTGGCACCGGGGCTGCTGGCGCCTGGTCGTCGTAAACAACGTCTGCGTCT
GAGCGTGTTTCAACAAGGTGTTGATCAGGGCCTGAGTCTGTCTCAAGAACCTCAAGGCAACGCTGATGCT
TCTAGTCTGACCCGTTCTCTGAACCTGACCTTTGCTACTCCACTGCAACCTCAAAGCGTCCAACGTCCTG
GACTGGCTCGCCGCCCTCCTGCTCGCCGTGCCGTTGATGTGGGTGCTTTTCTGCGTGACCTGCGTGATAC
AAGCCTGGCACCTCCGAATATTGTGCTGGAGGATACACAGCCGTTTTCACAGCCTATGGTTGGTAGCCCT
AACGTTTATCACTCACTGCCGTGTACCCCTCACACTGGTGCCGAAGATGCTGAACAAGCTGCTGGTCGTA
AAACCCAAAGCTCTGGACCGGGACTGCAAAAAAACTCTCCGGGGAAACCTGCCCAATTCCTGGCGGGTGA
AGCTGAAGAAGTCAACGCCTTTGCTCTGGGATTTCTGTCTACCAGCTCGGGTGTTAGCGGAGAAGATGAG
GTGGAACCTCTGCATGATGGTGTGGAAGAAGCCGAGAAGAAAATGGAAGAGGAAGGGGTGTCTGTCTCTG
AAATGGAAGCGACTGGTGCTCAAGGACCAAGTCGTGTCGAAGAGGCAGAAGGCCATACCGAGGTTACCGA
AGCCGAAGGAAGCCAAGGGGAATTCCCGCGGGGAAGTGGAAGTGGATCCATGGTGAAACCAGTAACGTTA
TACGATGTCGCAGAGTATGCCGGTGTCTCTTATCAGACCGTTTCCCGCGTGGTGAACCAGGCCAGCCACG
TTTCTGCGAAAACGCGGGAAAAAGTGGAAGCGGCGATGGCGGAGCTGAATTACATTCCCAACCGCGTGGC
ACAACAACTGGCGGGCAAACAGTCGTTGCTGATTGGCGTTGCCACCTCCAGTCTGGCCCTGCACGCGCCG
TCGCAAATTGTCGCGGCGATTAAATCTCGCGCCGATCAACTGGGTGCCAGCGTGGTGGTGTCGATGGTAG
AACGAAGCGGCGTCGAAGCCTGTAAAGCGGCGGTGCACAATCTTCTCGCGCAACGCGTCAGTGGGCTGAT
CATTAACTATCCGCTGGATGACCAGGATGCCATTGCTGTGGAAGCTGCCTGCACTAATGTTCCGGCGTTA
TTTCTTGATGTCTCTGACCAGACACCCATCAACAGTATTATTTTCTCCCATGAAGACGGTACGCGACTGG
GCGTGGAGCATCTGGTCGCATTGGGTCACCAGCAAATCGCGCTGTTAGCGGGCCCATTAAGTTCTGTCTC
GGCGCGTCTGCGTCTGGCTGGCTGGCATAAATATCTCACTCGCAATCAAATTCAGCCGATAGCGGAACGG
GAAGGCGACTGGAGTGCCATGTCCGGTTTTCAACAAACCATGCAAATGCTGAATGAGGGCATCGTTCCCA
CTGCGATGCTGGTTGCCAACGATCAGATGGCGCTGGGCGCAATGCGCGCCATTACCGAGTCCGGGCTGCG
CGTTGGTGCGGATATCTCGGTAGTGGGATACGACGATACCGAAGACAGCTCATGTTATATCCCGCCGTTA
ACCACCATCAAACAGGATTTTCGCCTGCTGGGGCAAACCAGCGTGGACCGCTTGCTGCAACTCTCTCAGG
GCCAGGCGGTGAAGGGCAATCAGCTGTTGCCCGTCTCACTGGTGAAAAGAAAAACCACCCTGGCGCCCAA
TACGCAAACCGCCTCTCCCCGCGCGTTGGCCGATTCATTAATGCAGCTGGCACGACAGGTTTCCCGAAGC
AGCCTGAGGCCTCCTAAGAAGAAGAGGAAGGTTTGAGCGCAACGCAATTAATGTAAGTTAGCTCACTCAT
TAGGCACCCCAGGCTTTACACTTTATGCTTCCGACCTGCAGCCCCTTGGATCTTTGTGAAGGAACCTTAC
TTCTGTGGTGTGACATAATTGGACAAACTACCTACAGAGATTTAAAGCTCTAAGGTAAATATAAAATTTT
TAAGTGTATAATGTGTTAAACTACTGATTCTAATTGTTTGTGTATTTTAGATCACAGTCCCAAGGCTCAT
TTCAGGCCCCTCAGTCCTCACAGTCTGTTCATGATCATAATCAGCCATACCACATTTGTAGAGGTTTTAC
TTGCTTTAAAAAACCTCCCACACCTCCCCCTGAACCTGAAACATAAAATGAATGCAATTCTGCAGTCGAC
GGTACCGCGGGCCCGGGATCCACCGGATCTAGATAACTGATCATAATCAGCCATACCACATTTGTAGAGG
TTTTACTTGCTTTAAAAAACCTCCCACACCTCCCCCTGAACCTGAAACATAAAATGAATGCAATTCGCCA
GCACAGTGGTCGACCCTGTGGAATGTGTGTCAGTTAGGGTGTGGAAAGTCCCCAGGCTCCCCAGCAGGCA
GAAGTATGCAAAGCATGCATCTCAATTAGTCAGCAACCAGGTGTGGAAAGTCCCCAGGCTCCCCAGCAGG
CAGAAGTATGCAAAGCATGCATCTCAATTAGTCAGCAACCATAGTCCCGCCCCTAACTCCGCCCATCCCG
CCCCTAACTCCGCCCAGTTCCGCCCATTCTCCGCCCCATGGCTGACTAATTTTTTTTATTTATGCAGAGG
CCGAGGCCGCCTCGGCCTCTGAGCTATTCCAGAAGTAGTGAGGAGGCTTTTTTGGAGGCCTAGGCTTTTG
CAAAAAGCTTGAGCACGTGTTGACAATTAATCATCGGCATAGTATATCGGCATAGTATAATACGACAAGG
TGAGGAACTAAACCATGGCCAAGCCTTTGTCTCAAGAAGAATCCACCCTCATTGAAAGAGCAACGGCTAC
AATCAACAGCATCCCCATCTCTGAAGACTACAGCGTCGCCAGCGCAGCTCTCTCTAGCGACGGCCGCATC
TTCACTGGTGTCAATGTATATCATTTTACTGGGGGACCTTGTGCAGAACTCGTGGTGCTGGGCACTGCTG
CTGCTGCGGCAGCTGGCAACCTGACTTGTATCGTCGCGATCGGAAATGAGAACAGGGGCATCTTGAGCCC
CTGCGGACGGTGCCGACAGGTGCTTCTCGATCTGCATCCTGGGATCAAAGCCATAGTGAAGGACAGTGAT
GGACAGCCGACGGCAGTTGGGATTCGTGAATTGCTGCCCTCTGGTTATGTGTGGGAGGGCTAAGCACTTC
ATCGATAAAATAAAAGATTTTATTTAGTCTCCAGAAAAAGGGGGGAATGAAAGACCCCACCTGTAGGTTT
GGCAAGCTAGCTTAAGTAACGCCATTTTGCAAGGCATGGAAAAATACATAACTGAGAATAGAGAAGTTCA
GATCAAGGTCAGGAACAGATGGAACAGCTGAATATGGGCCAAACAGGATATCTGTGGTAAGCAGTTCCTG
CCCCGGCTCAGGGCCAAGAACAGATGGAACAGCTGAATATGGGCCAAACAGGATATCTGTGGTAAGCAGT
TCCTGCCCCGGCTCAGGGCCAAGAACAGATGGTCCCCAGATGCGGTCCAGCCCTCAGCAGTTTCTAGAGA
ACCATCAGATGTTTCCAGGGTGCCCCAAGGACCTGAAATGACCCTGTGCCTTATTTGAACTAACCAATCA
GTTCGCTTCTCGCTTCTGTTCGCGCGCTTCTGCTCCCCGAGCTCAATAAAAGAGCCCACAACCCCTCACT
CGGGGCGCCAGTCCTCCGATTGACTGAGTCGCCCGGGTACCCGTGTATCCAATAAACCCTCTTGCAGTTG
CATCCGACTTGTGGTCTCGCTGTTCCTTGGGAGGGTCTCCTCTGAGTGATTGACTACCCGTCAGCGGGGG
TCTTTCATTTCCGACTTGTGGTCTCGCTGCCTTGGGAGGGTCTCCTCTGAGTGATTGACTACCCGTCAGC
GGGGGTCTTCACATGCAGCATGTATCAAAATTAATTTGGTTTTTTTTCTTAAGTATTTACATTAAATGGC
CATAGTTGCATTAATGAATCGGCCAACGCGCGGGGAGAGGCGGTTTGCGTATTGGCGCTCTTCCGCTTCC
TCGCTCACTGACTCGCTGCGCTCGGTCGTTCGGCTGCGGCGAGCGGTATCAGCTCACTCAAAGGCGGTAA
TACGGTTATCCACAGAATCAGGGGATAACGCAGGAAAGAACATGTGAGCAAAAGGCCAGCAAAAGGCCAG
GAACCGTAAAAAGGCCGCGTTGCTGGCGTTTTTCCATAGGCTCCGCCCCCCTGACGAGCATCACAAAAAT
CGACGCTCAAGTCAGAGGTGGCGAAACCCGACAGGACTATAAAGATACCAGGCGTTTCCCCCTGGAAGCT
CCCTCGTGCGCTCTCCTGTTCCGACCCTGCCGCTTACCGGATACCTGTCCGCCTTTCTCCCTTCGGGAAG
CGTGGCGCTTTCTCATAGCTCACGCTGTAGGTATCTCAGTTCGGTGTAGGTCGTTCGCTCCAAGCTGGGC
TGTGTGCACGAACCCCCCGTTCAGCCCGACCGCTGCGCCTTATCCGGTAACTATCGTCTTGAGTCCAACC
CGGTAAGACACGACTTATCGCCACTGGCAGCAGCCACTGGTAACAGGATTAGCAGAGCGAGGTATGTAGG
CGGTGCTACAGAGTTCTTGAAGTGGTGGCCTAACTACGGCTACACTAGAAGGACAGTATTTGGTATCTGC
GCTCTGCTGAAGCCAGTTACCTTCGGAAAAAGAGTTGGTAGCTCTTGATCCGGCAAACAAACCACCGCTG
GTAGCGGTGGTTTTTTTGTTTGCAAGCAGCAGATTACGCGCAGAAAAAAAGGATCTCAAGAAGATCCTTT
GATCTTTTCTACGGGGTCTGACGCTCAGTGGAACGAAAACTCACGTTAAGGGATTTTGGTCATGAGATTA
TCAAAAAGGATCTTCACCTAGATCCTTTTAAATTAAAAATGAAGTTTGCGGCCGCAAATCAATCTAAAGT
ATATATGAGTAAACTTGGTCTGACAGTTACCAATGCTTAATCAGTGAGGCACCTATCTCAGCGATCTGTC
TATTTCGTTCATCCATAGTTGCCTGACTCCCCGTCGTGTAGATAACTACGATACGGGAGGGCTTACCATC
TGGCCCCAGTGCTGCAATGATACCGCGAGACCCACGCTCACCGGCTCCAGATTTATCAGCAATAAACCAG
CCAGCCGGAAGGGCCGAGCGCAGAAGTGGTCCTGCAACTTTATCCGCCTCCATCCAGTCTATTAATTGTT
GCCGGGAAGCTAGAGTAAGTAGTTCGCCAGTTAATAGTTTGCGCAACGTTGTTGCCATTGCTACAGGCAT
CGTGGTGTCACGCTCGTCGTTTGGTATGGCTTCATTCAGCTCCGGTTCCCAACGATCAAGGCGAGTTACA
TGATCCCCCATGTTGTGCAAAAAAGCGGTTAGCTCCTTCGGTCCTCCGATCGTTGTCAGAAGTAAGTTGG
CCGCAGTGTTATCACTCATGGTTATGGCAGCACTGCATAATTCTCTTACTGTCATGCCATCCGTAAGATG
CTTTTCTGTGACTGGTGAGTACTCAACCAAGTCATTCTGAGAATAGTGTATGCGGCGACCGAGTTGCTCT
TGCCCGGCGTCAACACGGGATAATACCGCGCCACATAGCAGAACTTTAAAAGTGCTCATCATTGGAAAAC
GTTCTTCGGGGCGAAAACTCTCAAGGATCTTACCGCTGTTGAGATCCAGTTCGATGTAACCCACTCGTGC
ACCCAACTGATCTTCAGCATCTTTTACTTTCACCAGCGTTTCTGGGTGAGCAAAAACAGGAAGGCAAAAT
GCCGCAAAAAAGGGAATAAGGGCGACACGGAAATGTTGAATACTCATACTCTTCCTTTTTCAATATTATT
GAAGCATTTATCAGGGTTATTGTCTCATGAGCGGATACATATTTGAATGTATTTAGAAAAATAAACAAAT
AGGGGTTCCGCGCACATTTCCCCGAAAAGTGCCAC
Features (pLannotate 1.2.2; 25 found; start..end, strand, type, name):
      8..477     +  LTR            LTR: long terminal repeat from Moloney murine leukemia virus
    601..875     +  misc_feature   MESV Ψ (fragment): packaging signal of murine embryonic stem cell virus
    934..1350    +  CDS            gag (truncated): truncated Moloney murine leukemia virus (MMLV) gag gene lacking the start codon
   1391..2107    +  CDS            EGFP: EGFP is a basic (constitutively fluorescent) green fluorescent protein published in 1996, derived from Aequorea victoria. It is reported to be a rapidly-maturing weak dimer with moderate acid sensitivity.
   2134..2152    +  misc_feature   MCS (fragment): pBluescript multiple cloning site
   2153..2172    +  CDS            capTEV™ (fragment): composite tag for in vivo biotinylation, TEV protease cleavage, and 6xHis tagging
   2186..2230    +  CDS            S-Tag: affinity and epitope tag derived from pancreatic ribonuclease A
   2255..3340    +  CDS            CENPT (fragment): CENPT_HUMAN - Also known as C16orf56, ICEN22. Experimental evidence at protein level: Swiss-Prot protein existence level 1. Component of the CENPA-NAC (nucleosome-associated) complex, a complex that plays a central role in assembly of kinetochore proteins, mitotic progression and chromosome segregation. The CENPA-NAC complex recruits the CENPA-CAD (nucleosome distal) complex and may be involved in incorporation of newly synthesized CENPA into centromeres. Part of a nucleosome-associated complex that binds specifically to histone H3- containing nucleosomes at the centromere, as opposed to nucle
   3413..4477    +  CDS            lacI: lac repressor; lacI; The lac repressor binds to the lac operator to inhibit transcription in E. coli. This inhibition can be relieved by adding lactose or isopropyl-β-D-thiogalactopyranoside (IPTG).
   4529..4550    +  protein_bind   CAP binding site: CAP binding activates transcription in the presence of cAMP. E. coli catabolite activator protein
   4565..4583    +  promoter       lac UV5 promoter (fragment): E. coli lac promoter with an "up" mutation
   4599..4673    +  CDS            small t antigen (fragment): SV40 (simian virus 40) small t antigen
   4675..4740    +  intron         small t intron: SV40 (simian virus 40) small t antigen intron
   4742..4876    +  CDS            large T antigen (fragment): large T antigen from SV40 (simian virus 40)
   4886..4921    +  misc_feature   MCS (fragment): multiple cloning site
   4938..5022    +  CDS            large T antigen (fragment): large T antigen from SV40 (simian virus 40)
   5065..5394    +  promoter       SV40 promoter: SV40 enhancer and early promoter
   5409..5456    +  promoter       EM7 promoter: synthetic bacterial promoter&nbsp
   5475..5873    +  CDS            BSD: blasticidin S deaminase; Aspergillus terreus BSD; confers resistance to blasticidin
   5926..6519    +  LTR            LTR: long terminal repeat from Moloney murine leukemia virus
   6528..6574    +  LTR            5' LTR (truncated) (fragment): truncated long terminal repeat from Moloney murine sarcoma virus
   6657..6705    -  CDS            lacI (fragment): lac repressor; lacI; The lac repressor binds to the lac operator to inhibit transcription in E. coli. This inhibition can be relieved by adding lactose or isopropyl-β-D-thiogalactopyranoside (IPTG).
   6891..7479    -  rep_origin     ori: high-copy-number ColE1/pMB1/pBR322/pUC origin of replication
   7657..8517    -  CDS            AmpR: β-lactamase; bla; confers resistance to ampicillin, carbenicillin, and related antibiotics
   8518..8622    -  promoter       AmpR promoter: bla
