[The description below was written by a language model from this plasmid's Addgene catalogue record and pLannotate feature annotations shown in this document.]
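Description:
pKG209 is a mammalian expression plasmid built on the pIC242 backbone. The catalogue lists it only as a mammalian expression vector, but the feature table shows the architecture of a Moloney murine leukemia virus-based retroviral vector: 5′ and 3′ LTRs flank a packaging signal (Ψ), a truncated gag segment lacking its start codon, and the payload. This implies that the cassette can be packaged and integrated into target cells. In bacteria the plasmid replicates from a high-copy ColE1/pUC-type origin and is selected with ampicillin through the β-lactamase gene. In mammalian cells, selection relies on a blasticidin S deaminase cassette driven by the SV40 enhancer/early promoter, with an adjacent EM7 bacterial promoter. This cassette lies inside the LTRs, so it travels with the transgene.

The payload is a single fusion open reading frame. It consists of EGFP, a TEV protease cleavage site, an S-tag, a codon-optimized N-terminal fragment of human CENP-T (amino acids 1–374), and then the lac repressor (LacI) with a nuclear localization signal. No dedicated internal promoter is annotated upstream of EGFP, so expression is presumably driven by the 5′ LTR, although the record does not state this. The short SV40 T-antigen and small t intron fragments downstream of lacI appear to be carried-over sequence, and part of it may correspond to the NLS.

The LacI domain tethers the fusion to lac operator arrays integrated in a chromosome, while GFP marks the targeted site. According to the associated publication, the construct was used to test whether targeting CENP-T to an ectopic locus can induce kinetochore assembly independently of CENP-A nucleosomes.
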