Addgene plasmid #45109: pKG209
Depositing lab: Iain Cheeseman. Depositing organization: Whitehead Institute for Biomedical Research. Publication: Induced ectopic kinetochore assembly bypasses the requirement for CENP-A nucleosomes. Gascoigne KE, Takeuchi K, Suzuki A, Hori T, Fukagawa T, Cheeseman IM. Cell. 2011 Apr 29;145(3):410-22. doi: 10.1016/j.cell.2011.03.031. PubMed 21529714.
Backbone
  Vector backbone: pIC242
  Backbone size w/o insert (bp): 6000
  Modifications to backbone: pIC242 backbone, insert has been codon optimized
  Vector type: Mammalian Expression
  Selectable markers: Blasticidin
Growth in bacteria
  Bacterial resistance: Ampicillin, 100 μg/mL
  Growth temperature: 37°C
  Growth strain: DH5alpha
  Copy number: Unknown
Gene/Insert
  Gene/Insert name: CENP-T (aa1-374) Laci-NLS
  Species: H. sapiens (human)
  Entrez Gene: CENPT (a.k.a. C16orf56, CENP-T, SSMGA)
  Tag / fusion protein: GFP (N terminal on backbone); tev (N terminal on backbone); s peptide (N terminal on insert); Laci-NLS (C terminal on backbone)
  Cloning method: Restriction Enzyme; 5′ cloning site Xho1 (unknown if destroyed); 3′ cloning site EcoR1/Sac11 (unknown if destroyed)
  Sequencing primers: 5′ GGCATGGACGAGCTGTACAAG; 3′ GCATTCATTTTATGTTTCAGG
Terms and licenses: Academic/Nonprofit Terms; Industry Terms: Not Available to Industry
How to cite: pKG209 was a gift from Iain Cheeseman (Addgene plasmid # 45109 ; http://n2t.net/addgene:45109 ; RRID:Addgene_45109)
