>Addgene plasmid #45109 | pKG209 | addgene partial sequence | sequence record 63890 | EGFP-C 5'-CATGGTCCTGCTGGAGTTCGTG-3'
AGTCCGGAGGGGATCGGTGGAGCTCCACCGGTGGCGGCCGCTCTAGAGAGAATCTTTATTTTCAGGGCGC
CGCCAAATTCAAAGAAACCGCTGCTGCTAAATTCGAACGCCAGCACATGGACAGCGGAGGTGGAGGTACT
AGTCTCGAGATGGCAGACCACAACCCTGACAGCGATTCTACACCTCGTACACTGCTGCGTCGTGTGCTGG
ATACTGCTGATCCTCGTACTCCTCGTCGTCCTCGTAGCGCTCGTGCTGGTGCTCGCCGTGCCCTGCTGGA
AACAGCCTCTCCTCGTAAACTGAGTGGCCAGACCCGTACTATTGCCCGTGGGCGTTCACATGGAGCCCGC
TCGGTCGGTCGTAGTGCTCACATTCAAGCCTCGGGACACCTGGAAGAACAAACCCCTCGTACCCTGCTGA
AAAACATCCTGCTGACTGCCCCTGAAAGCTCTATTCTGATGCCGGAAAGCGTCGTTAAACCGGTTCCTGC
TCCTCAAGCCGTTCAACCTTCTCGTCAAGAGTCCTCCTGTGGATCTCTGGAGCTGCAACTGCCTGAACTG
GAGCCTCCTACAACACTGGCACCGGGGCTGCTGGCGCCTGGTCGTCGTAAACAACGTCTGCGTCTGAGCG
TGTTTCAACAAGGTGTTGATCAGGGCCTGAGTCTGTCTCAAGAACCTCAAGGCAACGCTGATGCTTCTAG
TCTGACCCGTTCTCTGAACCTGACCTTTGCTACTCCACTGCAACCTCAAAGCGTCCAACGTCCTGGACTG
GCTCGCCGCCCTCCTGCTCGCCGTGCCGTTGATGTGGGTGCTTTTCTGCGTGACCTGCGTGATACAAGCC
TGGCACCTCCGAATATTGTGCTGGAGGATACACAGCCGTTTT
